Addgene plasmid #40823: EGFP-alphasynuclein-A53T
Depositing lab: David Rubinsztein. Depositing organization: University of Cambridge. Publication: Alpha-synuclein overexpression promotes aggregation of mutant huntingtin. Furlong RA, Narain Y, Rankin J, Wyttenbach A, Rubinsztein DC. Biochem J. 2000 Mar 15;346 Pt 3:577-81. 10.1042/0264-6021:3460577 PubMed 10698681.
Backbone
  Vector backbone: pEGFP-C1
  Backbone manufacturer: Clontech
  Backbone size w/o insert (bp): 4700
  Vector type: Mammalian Expression
Growth in bacteria
  Bacterial resistance: Kanamycin, 50 μg/mL
  Growth temperature: 37°C
  Growth strain: DH5alpha
  Copy number: High Copy
Gene/Insert
  Gene/Insert name: SNCA (alt name: Alpha-synuclein)
  Species: H. sapiens (human)
  Mutation: A53T (aggregates more rapidly than the wild-type form when the recombinant proteins are 'aged' at 37 degree C)
  Entrez Gene: SNCA (a.k.a. NACP, PARK1, PARK4, PD1)
  Promoter: CMV
  Tag / fusion protein: EGFP (N terminal on backbone)
  Cloning method: Restriction Enzyme; 5′ cloning site HindIII (not destroyed); 3′ cloning site EcoRI (not destroyed)
  Sequencing primers: 5′ EGFP-C; 3′ SV40pA-R
Terms and licenses: Academic/Nonprofit Terms; Industry Terms: Not Available to Industry
How to cite: EGFP-alphasynuclein-A53T was a gift from David Rubinsztein (Addgene plasmid # 40823 ; http://n2t.net/addgene:40823 ; RRID:Addgene_40823)
