[The description below was written by a language model from this plasmid's Addgene catalogue record and pLannotate feature annotations shown in this document.]
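Description:
EGFP-alphasynuclein-A53T is a mammalian expression plasmid built on the Clontech pEGFP-C1 backbone, carrying human alpha-synuclein (SNCA) with the A53T substitution fused to the C-terminus of EGFP. The sequenced construct is about 5.2 kb. Expression is driven by the human cytomegalovirus immediate-early enhancer and promoter. The EGFP coding sequence is followed by a short stretch of the multiple cloning site that acts as a linker, then the SNCA open reading frame, which was inserted between HindIII and EcoRI sites that both remain intact. An SV40 polyadenylation signal terminates the transcript. The result is constitutive production of a green fluorescent alpha-synuclein fusion protein in transfected mammalian cells.

The plasmid is propagated in E. coli at high copy from a ColE1/pUC-type origin and selected with kanamycin. The Tn5 NeoR/KanR aminoglycoside phosphotransferase gene sits behind tandem bacterial (bla-type) and SV40 early promoters and ends with an HSV TK polyadenylation signal. The same cassette therefore gives kanamycin resistance in bacteria and permits G418 selection of stably transfected mammalian cells. An f1 origin is also present for single-stranded DNA production. The small RSF ori, ble, large T antigen and bGH poly(A) fragments in the annotation appear to be partial matches within backbone sequence rather than functional elements.

The record notes that the A53T form aggregates more rapidly than wild-type protein when the recombinant proteins are aged at 37 °C. SNCA's PARK1/PARK4 aliases reflect its link to Parkinson's disease. The construct suits live or fixed-cell imaging of mutant alpha-synuclein localisation and aggregation. The associated publication concerns alpha-synuclein overexpression promoting the aggregation of mutant huntingtin.
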