Features (pLannotate 1.2.2; 17 found; start..end, strand, type, name):
      1..51      +  rep_origin     RSF ori (fragment): Plasmids containing the RSF 1030 origin of replication can be propagated in E. coli cells that contain additional plasmids with compatible origins.
    119..422     +  enhancer       CMV enhancer: human cytomegalovirus immediate early enhancer
    423..626     +  promoter       CMV promoter: human cytomegalovirus (CMV) immediate early promoter
    671..1387    +  CDS            EGFP: EGFP is a basic (constitutively fluorescent) green fluorescent protein published in 1996, derived from Aequorea victoria. It is reported to be a rapidly-maturing weak dimer with moderate acid sensitivity.
   1388..1418    +  misc_feature   MCS (fragment): multiple cloning site
   1418..1837    +  CDS            SNCA: SYUA_HUMAN - Also known as NACP, PARK1. Experimental evidence at protein level: Swiss-Prot protein existence level 1. Neuronal protein that plays several roles in synaptic activity such as regulation of synaptic vesicle trafficking and subsequent neurotransmitter release. Participates as a monomer in synaptic vesicle exocytosis by enhancing vesicle priming, fusion and dilation of exocytotic fusion pores (PubMed:28288128, PubMed:30404828). Mechanistically, acts by increasing local Ca(2+) release from microdomains which is essential for the enhancement of ATP-induced exocytosis (PubMed:30404828)
   1841..1877    +  misc_feature   MCS (fragment): multiple cloning site
   1894..1978    +  CDS            large T antigen (fragment): large T antigen from SV40 (simian virus 40)
   2001..2122    +  polyA_signal   SV40 poly(A) signal: SV40 polyadenylation signal
   2156..2584    -  rep_origin     f1 ori (sequence partly withheld): f1 bacteriophage origin of replication; arrow indicates direction of (+) strand synthesis
   2611..2715    +  promoter       AmpR promoter: bla
   2717..3074    +  promoter       SV40 promoter: SV40 enhancer and early promoter
   3109..3903    +  CDS            NeoR/KanR: aminoglycoside phosphotransferase from Tn5; aph(3')-II (or nptII); confers resistance to neomycin, kanamycin, and G418 (Geneticin®)
   3924..4076    +  CDS            ble (fragment): BLE_KLEPN - Experimental evidence at protein level: Swiss-Prot protein existence level 1. Binding protein with a strong affinity to the bleomycin family of antibiotics. Binds to CL990; an antimitotic-antibiotic compound. From Klebsiella pneumoniae.
   4135..4182    +  polyA_signal   HSV TK poly(A) signal: herpes simplex virus thymidine kinase polyadenylation signal (Cole and Stacy, 1985)
   4273..4289    -  polyA_signal   bGH poly(A) signal (fragment): bovine growth hormone polyadenylation signal
   4511..5099    +  rep_origin     ori: high-copy-number ColE1/pMB1/pBR322/pUC origin of replication
>Addgene plasmid #40823 | EGFP-alphasynuclein-A53T | addgene full sequence | sequence record 216372 | Addgene NGS Result
CATGTTCTTTCCTGCGTTATCCCCTGATTCTGTGGATAACCGTATTACCGCCATGCATTAGTTATTAATA
GTAATCAATTACGGGGTCATTAGTTCATAGCCCATATATGGAGTTCCGCGTTACATAACTTACGGTAAAT
GGCCCGCCTGGCTGACCGCCCAACGACCCCCGCCCATTGACGTCAATAATGACGTATGTTCCCATAGTAA
CGCCAATAGGGACTTTCCATTGACGTCAATGGGTGGAGTATTTACGGTAAACTGCCCACTTGGCAGTACA
TCAAGTGTATCATATGCCAAGTACGCCCCCTATTGACGTCAATGACGGTAAATGGCCCGCCTGGCATTAT
GCCCAGTACATGACCTTATGGGACTTTCCTACTTGGCAGTACATCTACGTATTAGTCATCGCTATTACCA
TGGTGATGCGGTTTTGGCAGTACATCAATGGGCGTGGATAGCGGTTTGACTCACGGGGATTTCCAAGTCT
CCACCCCATTGACGTCAATGGGAGTTTGTTTTGGCACCAAAATCAACGGGACTTTCCAAAATGTCGTAAC
AACTCCGCCCCATTGACGCAAATGGGCGGTAGGCGTGTACGGTGGGAGGTCTATATAAGCAGAGCTGGTT
TAGTGAACCGTCAGATCCGCTAGCGCTACCGGTCGCCACCATGGTGAGCAAGGGCGAGGAGCTGTTCACC
GGGGTGGTGCCCATCCTGGTCGAGCTGGACGGCGACGTAAACGGCCACAAGTTCAGCGTGTCCGGCGAGG
GCGAGGGCGATGCCACCTACGGCAAGCTGACCCTGAAGTTCATCTGCACCACCGGCAAGCTGCCCGTGCC
CTGGCCCACCCTCGTGACCACCCTGACCTACGGCGTGCAGTGCTTCAGCCGCTACCCCGACCACATGAAG
CAGCACGACTTCTTCAAGTCCGCCATGCCCGAAGGCTACGTCCAGGAGCGCACCATCTTCTTCAAGGACG
ACGGCAACTACAAGACCCGCGCCGAGGTGAAGTTCGAGGGCGACACCCTGGTGAACCGCATCGAGCTGAA
GGGCATCGACTTCAAGGAGGACGGCAACATCCTGGGGCACAAGCTGGAGTACAACTACAACAGCCACAAC
GTCTATATCATGGCCGACAAGCAGAAGAACGGCATCAAGGTGAACTTCAAGATCCGCCACAACATCGAGG
ACGGCAGCGTGCAGCTCGCCGACCACTACCAGCAGAACACCCCCATCGGCGACGGCCCCGTGCTGCTGCC
CGACAACCACTACCTGAGCACCCAGTCCGCCCTGAGCAAAGACCCCAACGAGAAGCGCGATCACATGGTC
CTGCTGGAGTTCGTGACCGCCGCCGGGATCACTCTCGGCATGGACGAGCTGTACAAGTCCGGACTCAGAT
CTCGAGCTCAAGCTTCGATGGATGTATTCATGAAAGGACTTTCAAAGGCCAAGGAGGGAGTTGTGGCTGC
TGCTGAGAAAACCAAACAGGGTGTGGCAGAAGCAGCAGGAAAGACAAAAGAGGGTGTTCTCTATGTAGGC
TCCAAAACCAAGGAGGGAGTGGTGCATGGTGTGACAACAGTGGCTGAGAAGACCAAAGAGCAAGTGACAA
ATGTTGGAGGAGCAGTGGTGACGGGTGTGACAGCAGTAGCCCAGAAGACAGTGGAGGGAGCAGGGAGCAT
TGCAGCAGCCACTGGCTTTGTCAAAAAGGACCAGTTGGGCAAGAATGAAGAAGGAGCCCCACAGGAAGGA
ATTCTGGAAGATATGCCTGTGGATCCTGACAATGAGGCTTATGAAATGCCTTCTGAGGAAGGGTATCAAG
ACTACGAACCTGAAGCCTAAGAATTCTGCAGTCGACGGTACCGCGGGCCCGGGATCCACCGGATCTAGAT
AACTGATCATAATCAGCCATACCACATTTGTAGAGGTTTTACTTGCTTTAAAAAACCTCCCACACCTCCC
CCTGAACCTGAAACATAAAATGAATGCAATTGTTGTTGTTAACTTGTTTATTGCAGCTTATAATGGTTAC
AAATAAAGCAATAGCATCACAAATTTCACAAATAAAGCATTTTTTTCACTGCATTCTAGTTGTGGTTTGT
CCAAACTCATCAATGTATCTTAACGCGTAAATTGTAAGCGTTAATATTTTGTTAAAATTCGCGTTAAATT
TTTGTTAAATCAGCTCATTTTTTAACCAATAGGCCGAAATCGGCAAAATCCCTTATAAATCAAAAGAATA
GACCGAGATAGGGT
[37 nt withheld, positions 2255-2291]
AAAGAACGTGGACTCCAACGTCAAAGG
[49 nt withheld, positions 2319-2367]
T
[91 nt withheld, positions 2369-2459]
G
[124 nt withheld, positions 2461-2584]
CAGGTGGCACTTTTCGGGGAAATGTGCGCGGAACCCCTATTTGTTTATTTTTCTAAATACATTCAAATAT
GTATCCGCTCATGAGACAATAACCCTGATAAATGCTTCAATAATATTGAAAAAGGAAGAGTCCTGAGGCG
GAAAGAACCAGCTGTGGAATGTGTGTCAGTTAGGGTGTGGAAAGTCCCCAGGCTCCCCAGCAGGCAGAAG
TATGCAAAGCATGCATCTCAATTAGTCAGCAACCAGGTGTGGAAAGTCCCCAGGCTCCCCAGCAGGCAGA
AGTATGCAAAGCATGCATCTCAATTAGTCAGCAACCATAGTCCCGCCCCTAACTCCGCCCATCCCGCCCC
TAACTCCGCCCAGTTCCGCCCATTCTCCGCCCCATGGCTGACTAATTTTTTTTATTTATGCAGAGGCCGA
GGCCGCCTCGGCCTCTGAGCTATTCCAGAAGTAGTGAGGAGGCTTTTTTGGAGGCCTAGGCTTTTGCAAA
GATCGATCAAGAGACAGGATGAGGATCGTTTCGCATGATTGAACAAGATGGATTGCACGCAGGTTCTCCG
GCCGCTTGGGTGGAGAGGCTATTCGGCTATGACTGGGCACAACAGACAATCGGCTGCTCTGATGCCGCCG
TGTTCCGGCTGTCAGCGCAGGGGCGCCCGGTTCTTTTTGTCAAGACCGACCTGTCCGGTGCCCTGAATGA
ACTGCAAGACGAGGCAGCGCGGCTATCGTGGCTGGCCACGACGGGCGTTCCTTGCGCAGCTGTGCTCGAC
GTTGTCACTGAAGCGGGAAGGGACTGGCTGCTATTGGGCGAAGTGCCGGGGCAGGATCTCCTGTCATCTC
ACCTTGCTCCTGCCGAGAAAGTATCCATCATGGCTGATGCAATGCGGCGGCTGCATACGCTTGATCCGGC
TACCTGCCCATTCGACCACCAAGCGAAACATCGCATCGAGCGAGCACGTACTCGGATGGAAGCCGGTCTT
GTCGATCAGGATGATCTGGACGAAGAGCATCAGGGGCTCGCGCCAGCCGAACTGTTCGCCAGGCTCAAGG
CGAGCATGCCCGACGGCGAGGATCTCGTCGTGACCCATGGCGATGCCTGCTTGCCGAATATCATGGTGGA
AAATGGCCGCTTTTCTGGATTCATCGACTGTGGCCGGCTGGGTGTGGCGGACCGCTATCAGGACATAGCG
TTGGCTACCCGTGATATTGCTGAAGAGCTTGGCGGCGAATGGGCTGACCGCTTCCTCGTGCTTTACGGTA
TCGCCGCTCCCGATTCGCAGCGCATCGCCTTCTATCGCCTTCTTGACGAGTTCTTCTGAGCGGGACTCTG
GGGTTCGAAATGACCGACCAAGCGACGCCCAACCTGCCATCACGAGATTTCGATTCCACCGCCGCCTTCT
ATGAAAGGTTGGGCTTCGGAATCGTTTTCCGGGACGCCGGCTGGATGATCCTCCAGCGCGGGGATCTCAT
GCTGGAGTTCTTCGCCCACCCTAGGGGGAGGCTAACTGAAACACGGAAGGAGACAATACCGGAAGGAACC
CGCGCTATGACGGCAATAAAAAGACAGAATAAAACGCACGGTGTTGGGTCGTTTGTTCATAAACGCGGGG
TTCGGTCCCAGGGCTGGCACTCTGTCGATACCCCACCGAGACCCCATTGGGGCCAATACGCCCGCGTTTC
TTCCTTTTCCCCACCCCACCCCCCAAGTTCGGGTGAAGGCCCAGGGCTCGCAGCCAACGTCGGGGCGGCA
GGCCCTGCCATAGCCTCAGGTTACTCATATATACTTTAGATTGATTTAAAACTTCATTTTTAATTTAAAA
GGATCTAGGTGAAGATCCTTTTTGATAATCTCATGACCAAAATCCCTTAACGTGAGTTTTCGTTCCACTG
AGCGTCAGACCCCGTAGAAAAGATCAAAGGATCTTCTTGAGATCCTTTTTTTCTGCGCGTAATCTGCTGC
TTGCAAACAAAAAAACCACCGCTACCAGCGGTGGTTTGTTTGCCGGATCAAGAGCTACCAACTCTTTTTC
CGAAGGTAACTGGCTTCAGCAGAGCGCAGATACCAAATACTGTTCTTCTAGTGTAGCCGTAGTTAGGCCA
CCACTTCAAGAACTCTGTAGCACCGCCTACATACCTCGCTCTGCTAATCCTGTTACCAGTGGCTGCTGCC
AGTGGCGATAAGTCGTGTCTTACCGGGTTGGACTCAAGACGATAGTTACCGGATAAGGCGCAGCGGTCGG
GCTGAACGGGGGGTTCGTGCACACAGCCCAGCTTGGAGCGAACGACCTACACCGAACTGAGATACCTACA
GCGTGAGCTATGAGAAAGCGCCACGCTTCCCGAAGGGAGAAAGGCGGACAGGTATCCGGTAAGCGGCAGG
GTCGGAACAGGAGAGCGCACGAGGGAGCTTCCAGGGGGAAACGCCTGGTATCTTTATAGTCCTGTCGGGT
TTCGCCACCTCTGACTTGAGCGTCGATTTTTGTGATGCTCGTCAGGGGGGCGGAGCCTATGGAAAAACGC
CAGCAACGCGGCCTTTTTACGGTTCCTGGCCTTTTGCTGGCCTTTTGCTCA
