>Addgene plasmid #40823 | EGFP-alphasynuclein-A53T | addgene partial sequence | sequence record 128661 | F1ori-F 5'-GTGGACTCTTGTTCCAAACTGG-3'
TTCTTTTGATTTATAAGGGATTTTGCCGATTTCGGCCTATTGGTTAAAAAATGAGCTGATTTAACAAAAA
TTTAACGCGAATTTTAACAAAATATTAACGCTTACAATTTACGCGTTAAGATACATTGATGAGTTTGGAC
AAACCACAACTAGAATGCAGTGAAAAAAATGCTTTATTTGTGAAATTTGTGATGCTATTGCTTTATTTGT
AACCATTATAAGCTGCAATAAACAAGTTAACAACAACAATTGCATTCATTTTATGTTTCAGGTTCAGGGG
GAGGTGTGGGAGGTTTTTTAAAGCAAGTAAAACCTCTACAAATGTGGTATGGCTGATTATGATCAGTTAT
CTAGATCCGGTGGATCCCGGGCCCGCGGTACCGTCGACTGCAGAATTCTTAGGCTTCAGGTTCGTAGTCT
TGATACCCTTCCTCAGAAGGCATTTCATAAGCCTCATTGTCAGGATCCACAGGCATATCTTCCAGAATTC
CTTCCTGTGGGGCTCCTTCTTCATTCTTGCCCAACTGGTCCTTTTTGACAAAGCCAGTGGCTGCTGCAAT
GCTCCCTGCTCCCTCCACTGTCTTCTGGGCTACTGCTGTCACACCCGTCACCACTGCTCCTCCAACATTT
GTCACTTGCTCTTTGGTCTTCTCAGCCACTGTTGTCACACCATGCACCACTCCCTCCTTGGTTTTGGAGC
CTACATAGAGAACACCCTCTTTTGTCTTTCCTGCTGCTTCTGCCACACCCTGTTTGGTTTTCTCAGCAGC
AGCCACAACTCCCTCCTTGGCCTTTGAAAGTCCTTTCATGAATACATCCATCGAAGCTTGAGCTCGAGAT
CTGAGTCCGGACTTGTACAGCTCGTCCATGCCGAGAGTGATCCCGGCGGCGGTCACGAACTCCAGCAGGA
CCATGTGATCGCGCTTCTCGTTGGGGTCTT
