>Addgene plasmid #40823 | EGFP-alphasynuclein-A53T | addgene partial sequence | sequence record 128662 | CMV-F 5'-CGCAAATGGGCGGTAGGCGTG-3'
CTGGTTTAGTGAACCGTCAGATCCGCTAGCGCTACCGGTCGCCACCATGGTGAGCAAGGGCGAGGAGCTG
TTCACCGGGGTGGTGCCCATCCTGGTCGAGCTGGACGGCGACGTAAACGGCCACAAGTTCAGCGTGTCCG
GCGAGGGCGAGGGCGATGCCACCTACGGCAAGCTGACCCTGAAGTTCATCTGCACCACCGGCAAGCTGCC
CGTGCCCTGGCCCACCCTCGTGACCACCCTGACCTACGGCGTGCAGTGCTTCAGCCGCTACCCCGACCAC
ATGAAGCAGCACGACTTCTTCAAGTCCGCCATGCCCGAAGGCTACGTCCAGGAGCGCACCATCTTCTTCA
AGGACGACGGCAACTACAAGACCCGCGCCGAGGTGAAGTTCGAGGGCGACACCCTGGTGAACCGCATCGA
GCTGAAGGGCATCGACTTCAAGGAGGACGGCAACATCCTGGGGCACAAGCTGGAGTACAACTACAACAGC
CACAACGTCTATATCATGGCCGACAAGCAGAAGAACGGCATCAAGGTGAACTTCAAGATCCGCCACAACA
TCGAGGACGGCAGCGTGCAGCTCGCCGACCACTACCAGCAGAACACCCCCATCGGCGACGGCCCCGTGCT
GCTGCCCGACAACCACTACCTGAGCACCCAGTCCGCCCTGAGCAAAGACCCCAACGAGAAGCGCGATCAC
ATGGTCCTGCTGGAGTTCGTGACCGCCGCCGGGATCACTCTCGGCATGGACGAGCTGTACAAGTCCGGAC
TCAGATCTCGAGCTCAAGCTTCGATGGATGTATTCATGAAAGGACTTTCAAAGGCCAAGGAGGGAGTTGT
GGCTGCTGCTGAGAAA
